Addgene plasmid #40351: pMIEG3-NFAT2
Depositing lab: Alexander Dent. Depositing organization: Indiana University School of Medicine, Indianapolis. Publication: Regulation of Th2 cytokine expression in NKT cells: unconventional use of Stat6, GATA-3, and NFAT2. Wang ZY, Kusam S, Munugalavadla V, Kapur R, Brutkiewicz RR, Dent AL. J Immunol. 2006 Jan 15;176(2):880-8. PubMed 16393972.
Backbone
  Vector backbone: pMIEG3
  Backbone manufacturer: David A. Williams (PMID: 10961859)
  Vector type: Mammalian Expression, Retroviral
Growth in bacteria
  Bacterial resistance: Ampicillin, 100 μg/mL
  Growth temperature: 37°C
  Growth strain: Stbl3
  Copy number: High Copy
Gene/Insert
  Gene/Insert name: NFAT2 (alt name: nuclear factor of activated T-cells, cytoplasmic, calcineurin-dependent 1)
  Species: M. musculus (mouse)
  GenBank ID: NG_029226.1
  Entrez Gene: NFATC1 (a.k.a. NF-ATC, NF-ATc1.2, NFAT2, NFATc)
  Tag / fusion protein: IRES eGFP (C terminal on backbone)
  Cloning method: Restriction Enzyme; 5′ cloning site XhoI (destroyed during cloning); 3′ cloning site XhoI (destroyed during cloning)
  Sequencing primers: 5′ pLXSN_5; 3′ IRES-R2 (gacggcaatatggtggaaa)
Terms and licenses: Academic/Nonprofit Terms; Industry Terms: Not Available to Industry
Depositor comments: The NFAT2-expressing retroviruses were constructed by inserting blunt-ended NFAT2 cDNA from pSH160C into the retroviral vector pMIEG3 via the blunt-ended XhoI site.
How to cite: pMIEG3-NFAT2 was a gift from Alexander Dent (Addgene plasmid # 40351 ; http://n2t.net/addgene:40351 ; RRID:Addgene_40351)
