[The description below was written by a language model from this plasmid's Addgene catalogue record.]
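Description:
pMIEG3-NFAT2 is a retroviral mammalian expression plasmid built on the pMIEG3 backbone and carrying a cDNA for NFAT2 (nuclear factor of activated T-cells, cytoplasmic, calcineurin-dependent 1; NFATc1). It is maintained in bacteria as a high-copy plasmid under ampicillin selection, and the recommended host is a recombination-deficient strain, a common choice for vectors containing repeated retroviral sequences. No feature table is provided, so the origin of replication, the LTRs, the packaging signal and the promoter driving the insert are not explicitly recorded. In retroviral vectors of this type, expression typically comes from the 5′ LTR, but the record does not state this.

The NFAT2 cDNA was taken from an earlier plasmid, pSH160C, blunt-ended, and ligated into the blunt-ended XhoI site of pMIEG3, which destroyed the site at both junctions. Downstream of the insert, the backbone supplies an IRES followed by eGFP. Although this is catalogued as a C-terminal tag, it is not a fusion. The IRES allows eGFP to be translated separately from the same bicistronic transcript, so green fluorescence marks transduced cells expressing NFAT2 without altering the protein. The record lists the insert species as mouse, while the linked gene entry uses human-style NFATC1 nomenclature, so the species of origin should be confirmed by sequencing.

The plasmid is intended for producing NFAT2-expressing retrovirus for stable gene delivery into target cells, with GFP allowing transduced cells to be identified or sorted. The associated publication concerns regulation of Th2 cytokine expression in NKT cells by Stat6, GATA-3 and NFAT2, consistent with its use for enforced NFAT2 expression in lymphocytes.
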