>Addgene plasmid #40351 | pMIEG3-NFAT2 | addgene partial sequence | sequence record 52880 | pLXSN_5
CTCACTCCTTCTCTAGGCGCCGGAATTCCAAGGCCTTGGCGGCCGCTCGATCGAGCCAAGCACCAGCTTT
CCAGTCCCTTCCAAGTTTCCACTTGGCCCTGCGGCTGCGGTCTTCGGGAGAGGAGAAACTTTGGGGCCCG
CGCCGCGCGCCGGCGGCACCATGAAGTCAGCGGAGGAAGAACACTATGGCTATGCATCCTCCAACGTCAG
CCCCGCCCTGCCGCTCCCCACGGCGCACTCCACCCTGCCGGCCCCGTGCCACAACCTTCAGACCTCCACA
CCGGGCATCATCCCGCCGGCGGATCACCCCTCGGGGTACGGAGCAGCTTTGGACGGTGGGCCCGCGGGCT
ACTTCCTCTCCTCCGGCCACACCAGGCCTGATGGGGCCCCTGCCCTGGAGAGTCCTCGCATCGAGATAAC
CTCGTGCTTGGGCCTGTACCACAACAATAACCAGTTTTTCCACGATGTGGAGGTGGAAGACGTCCTCCCT
AGCTCCAAACGGTCCCCCTCCACGGCCACGCTGAGTCTGCCCAGCCTGGAGGCCTACAGAGACCCCTCGT
GCCTGAGCCCGGCCAGCAGCCTGTCCTCCCGGAGCTGCAACTCAGAGGCCTCCTCCTACGAGTCCAACTA
CTCGTACCCGTACGCGTCCCCCCAGACGTCGCCATGGCAGTCTCCCTGCGTGTCTCCCAAGACCACGGAC
CCCGAGGAGGGCTTTCCCCGCGGGCTGGGGGCCTGCACACTGCTGGGTTCCCCGCAGCACTCCCCCTCCA
CCTCGCC
