>Addgene plasmid #40351 | pMIEG3-NFAT2 | addgene partial sequence | sequence record 53056 | IRES-F 5'-TGGCTCTCCTCAAGCGTATT-3'
GTACCCCATTGTATGGGATCTGATCTGGGGCCTCGGTACACATGCTTTACATGTGTTTAGTCGAGGTTAA
AAAAACGTCTAGGCCCCCCGAACCACGGGGACGTGGTTTTCCTTTGAAAAACACGATGATAATATGGCCA
CAACCATGGTGAGCAAGGGCGAGGAGCTGTTCACCGGGGTGGTGCCCATCCTGGTCGAGCTGGACGGCGA
CGTAAACGGCCACAAGTTCAGCGTGTCCGGCGAGGGCGAGGGCGATGCCACCTACGGCAAGCTGACCCTG
AAGTTCATCTGCACCACCGGCAAGCTGCCCGTGCCCTGGCCCACCCTCGTGACCACCCTGACCTACGGCG
TGCAGTGCTTCAGCCGCTACCCCGACCACATGAAGCAGCACGACTTCTTCAAGTCCGCCATGCCCGAAGG
CTACGTCCAGGAGCGCACCATCTTCTTCAAGGACGACGGCAACTACAAGACCCGCGCCGAGGTGAAGTTC
GAGGGCGACACCCTGGTGAACCGCATCGAGCTGAAGGGCATCGACTTCAAGGAGGACGGCAACATCCTGG
GGCACAAGCTGGAGTACAACTACAACAGCCACAACGTCTATATCATGGCCGACAAGCAGAAGAACGGCAT
CAAGGTGAACTTCAAGATCCGCCACAACATCGAGGACGGCAGCGTGCAGCTCGCCGACCACTACCAGCAG
AACACCCCCATCGGCGACGGCCCCGTGCTGCTGCCCGACAACCACTACCTGAGCACCCAGTCCGCCCTGA
GCAAAGACCCCAACGAGAAGCGCGATCACATGGTCCTGCTG
